Addgene plasmid #114007: pHAGE-EF1a MICA*009-IRES-ZsGreen
Purpose: Induces expression of human MICA allele 009 cDNA
Depositing lab: Kai Wucherpfennig. Depositing organization: Dana-Farber Cancer Institute. Publication: Antibody-mediated inhibition of MICA and MICB shedding promotes NK cell-driven tumor immunity. Ferrari de Andrade L, Tay RE, Pan D, Luoma AM, Ito Y, Badrinath S, Tsoucas D, Franz B, May KF Jr, Harvey CJ, Kobold S, Pyrdol JW, Yoon C, Yuan GC, Hodi FS, Dranoff G, Wucherpfennig KW. Science. 2018 Mar 30;359(6383):1537-1542. doi: 10.1126/science.aao0505. PubMed 29599246.
Backbone
  Vector backbone: pHAGE-CMV-fullEF1a-IRES-ZsGreen
  Backbone manufacturer: Harvard Medical School
  Backbone size w/o insert (bp): 8346
  Total vector size (bp): 9504
  Vector type: Mammalian Expression, Lentiviral
  Selectable markers: ZsGreen
Growth in bacteria
  Bacterial resistance: Ampicillin, 100 μg/mL
  Growth temperature: 37°C
  Growth strain: NEB Stable
  Copy number: High Copy
Gene/Insert
  Gene/Insert name: MICA*009 (alt names: MICA; C1444)
  Species: H. sapiens (human)
  Insert size (bp): 1158
  Entrez Gene: MICA (a.k.a. MIC-A, PERB11.1)
  Promoter: EF1a
  Cloning method: Restriction Enzyme; 5′ cloning site Not1 (not destroyed); 3′ cloning site BamH1 (not destroyed)
  Sequencing primers: 5′ AAAAAAGCGGCCGCATGGGGCTGGGCCCGGTCTTC; 3′ AAAAAAGGATCCCTAGGCGCCCTCAGTGGAGC
Terms and licenses: Academic/Nonprofit Terms; Industry Terms: Not Available to Industry
How to cite: pHAGE-EF1a MICA*009-IRES-ZsGreen was a gift from Kai Wucherpfennig (Addgene plasmid # 114007 ; http://n2t.net/addgene:114007 ; RRID:Addgene_114007)
