[The description below was written by a language model from this plasmid's Addgene catalogue record and pLannotate feature annotations shown in this document.]
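Description:
pHAGE-EF1a MICA*009-IRES-ZsGreen is a self-inactivating HIV-1-based lentiviral transfer plasmid for constitutive expression of the human MICA allele *009 cDNA in mammalian cells. It is built on the pHAGE-CMV-fullEF1a-IRES-ZsGreen backbone and is propagated in E. coli through a high-copy ColE1/pUC-type origin with ampicillin selection (AmpR, β-lactamase). The catalogue lists a recombination-reducing growth strain, a common choice for LTR-containing plasmids. The catalogue gives a total size of about 9.5 kb. The two sequence records (depositor and NGS) are 9,476 and 9,472 nt and show the same set and order of features, differing only in where numbering begins.

The viral region runs from a truncated 5' LTR through the Ψ packaging signal with a gag fragment, the Rev response element for Rev-dependent nuclear export of the genomic RNA, and the cPPT/CTS. It ends in a ΔU3 3' LTR, which leaves the integrated provirus without LTR promoter activity. Between these elements, the full human EF-1α promoter drives a bicistronic transcript. The roughly 1.16 kb MICA*009 open reading frame, cloned between NotI and BamHI sites, is followed by an EMCV IRES and codon-optimized ZsGreen1. A downstream WPRE enhances transcript expression. No epitope tag is annotated on MICA. There is no drug selection marker for mammalian cells, so ZsGreen fluorescence identifies transduced cells and allows them to be sorted.

The construct is used to generate cells that stably express this MICA allele. The associated publication concerns MICA/MICB shedding and NK cell-driven tumor immunity.
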