Features (pLannotate 1.2.2; 24 found; start..end, strand, type, name):
    377..634     +  LTR            5' LTR (truncated): truncated 5' long terminal repeat (LTR) from HIV-1
    681..806     +  misc_feature   HIV-1 Ψ: packaging signal of human immunodeficiency virus type 1
    790..1128    +  CDS            HIV-1 gag (fragment): gag protein from human immunodeficiency virus 1; gag
   1303..1536    +  misc_feature   RRE: The Rev response element (RRE) of HIV-1 allows for Rev-dependent mRNA export from the nucleus to the cytoplasm.
   1913..2013    +  CDS            Rev (fragment): human immunodeficiency virus 1 (HIV-1) Rev protein; rev; enhances nuclear export of unspliced and incompletely spliced viral mRNAs
   2058..2175    +  misc_feature   cPPT/CTS: central polypurine tract and central termination sequence of HIV-1
   2224..3405    +  promoter       EF-1α promoter: strong constitutive promoter for human elongation factor EF-1α
   3415..4569    +  CDS            MICA: MICA_HUMAN - Also known as PERB11.1 From Homo sapiens (Human).
   4681..5143    +  misc_feature   IRES: internal ribosome entry site (IRES) of the encephalomyocarditis virus (EMCV)
   5157..5852    +  CDS            ZsGreen1: Zoanthus green fluorescent protein mammalian codon-optimized
   5866..6454    +  misc_feature   WPRE: woodchuck hepatitis virus posttranscriptional regulatory element
   6462..6527    +  CDS            nef (fragment): NEF_HV1Z2 - Experimental evidence at protein level: Swiss-Prot protein existence level 1. Extracellular Nef protein targets CD4(+) T-lymphocytes for apoptosis by interacting with CXCR4 surface receptors. From Human immunodeficiency virus type 1 group M subtype D (isolate Z2/CDC-Z34) (HIV-1).
   6529..6762    +  LTR            3' LTR (ΔU3): self-inactivating 3' long terminal repeat (LTR) from HIV-1
   6967..7071    +  promoter       AmpR promoter: bla
   7072..7932    +  CDS            AmpR: β-lactamase; bla; confers resistance to ampicillin, carbenicillin, and related antibiotics
   8103..8691    +  rep_origin     ori: high-copy-number ColE1/pMB1/pBR322/pUC origin of replication
   8874..8928    +  CDS            lacI (fragment): lac repressor; lacI; The lac repressor binds to the lac operator to inhibit transcription in E. coli. This inhibition can be relieved by adding lactose or isopropyl-β-D-thiogalactopyranoside (IPTG).
   8934..9027    +  rep_origin     SV40 ori (fragment): SV40 origin of replication
   9052..9089    +  CDS            lacI (fragment): lac repressor; lacI; The lac repressor binds to the lac operator to inhibit transcription in E. coli. This inhibition can be relieved by adding lactose or isopropyl-β-D-thiogalactopyranoside (IPTG).
   9102..9123    +  protein_bind   CAP binding site: CAP binding activates transcription in the presence of cAMP. E. coli catabolite activator protein
   9138..9168    +  promoter       lac promoter: promoter for the E. coli lac operon
   9176..9192    +  protein_bind   lac operator: The lac repressor binds to the lac operator to inhibit transcription in E. coli. This inhibition can be relieved by adding lactose or isopropyl-β-D-thiogalactopyranoside (IPTG). lac repressor encoded by lacI
   9226..9309    +  polyA_signal   SV40 poly(A) signal (fragment): SV40 polyadenylation signal
   9476..329     +  CDS            nef (fragment) (across the origin): NEF_HV1BR - Experimental evidence at protein level: Swiss-Prot protein existence level 1. Extracellular Nef protein targets CD4(+) T-lymphocytes for apoptosis by interacting with CXCR4 surface receptors (PubMed:14990729). From Human immunodeficiency virus type 1 group M subtype B (isolate BRU/LAI) (HIV-1).
>Addgene plasmid #114007 | pHAGE-EF1a MICA*009-IRES-ZsGreen | depositor full sequence | sequence record 215295 | pHAGE-EF1a MICA*009-IRES-ZsGreen sequence 9476 bps
TGGAAGGGCTAATTCACTCCCAAAGAAGACAAGATATCCTTGATCTGTGGATCTACCACACACAAGGCTA
CTTCCCTGATTAGCAGAACTACACACCAGGGCCAGGGGTCAGATATCCACTGACCTTTGGATGGTGCTAC
AAGCTAGTACCAGTTGAGCCAGATAAGGTAGAAGAGGCCAATAAAGGAGAGAACACCAGCTTGTTACACC
CTGTGAGCCTGCATGGGATGGATGACCCGGAGAGAGAAGTGTTAGAGTGGAGGTTTGACAGCCGCCTAGC
ATTTCATCACGTGGCCCGAGAGCTGCATCCGGAGTACTTCAAGAACTGCTGATATCGAGCTTGCTACAAG
GGACTTTCCGCTGGGGACTTTCCAGGGAGGCGTGGCCTGGGCGGGACTGGGGAGTGGCGAGCCCTCAGAT
CCTGCATATAAGCAGCTGCTTTTTGCCTGTACTGGGTCTCTCTGGTTAGACCAGATCTGAGCCTGGGAGC
TCTCTGGCTAACTAGGGAACCCACTGCTTAAGCCTCAATAAAGCTTGCCTTGAGTGCTTCAAGTAGTGTG
TGCCCGTCTGTTGTGTGACTCTGGTAACTAGAGATCCCTCAGACCCTTTTAGTCAGTGTGGAAAATCTCT
AGCAGTGGCGCCCGAACAGGGACTTGAAAGCGAAAGGGAAACCAGAGGAGCTCTCTCGACGCAGGACTCG
GCTTGCTGAAGCGCGCACGGCAAGAGGCGAGGGGCGGCGACTGGTGAGTACGCCAAAAATTTTGACTAGC
GGAGGCTAGAAGGAGAGAGATGGGTGCGAGAGCGTCAGTATTAAGCGGGGGAGAATTAGATCGCGATGGG
AAAAAATTCGGTTAAGGCCAGGGGGAAAGAAAAAATATAAATTAAAACATATAGTATGGGCAAGCAGGGA
GCTAGAACGATTCGCAGTTAATCCTGGCCTGTTAGAAACATCAGAAGGCTGTAGACAAATACTGGGACAG
CTACAACCATCCCTTCAGACAGGATCAGAAGAACTTAGATCATTATATAATACAGTAGCAACCCTCTATT
GTGTGCATCAAAGGATAGAGATAAAAGACACCAAGGAAGCTTTAGACAAGATAGAGGAAGAGCAAAACAA
AAGTAAGACCACCGCACAGCAAGCGGCCGGCCGCTGATCTTCAGACCTGGAGGAGGAGATATGAGGGACA
ATTGGAGAAGTGAATTATATAAATATAAAGTAGTAAAAATTGAACCATTAGGAGTAGCACCCACCAAGGC
AAAGAGAAGAGTGGTGCAGAGAGAAAAAAGAGCAGTGGGAATAGGAGCTTTGTTCCTTGGGTTCTTGGGA
GCAGCAGGAAGCACTATGGGCGCAGCGTCAATGACGCTGACGGTACAGGCCAGACAATTATTGTCTGGTA
TAGTGCAGCAGCAGAACAATTTGCTGAGGGCTATTGAGGCGCAACAGCATCTGTTGCAACTCACAGTCTG
GGGCATCAAGCAGCTCCAGGCAAGAATCCTGGCTGTGGAAAGATACCTAAAGGATCAACAGCTCCTGGGG
ATTTGGGGTTGCTCTGGAAAACTCATTTGCACCACTGCTGTGCCTTGGAATGCTAGTTGGAGTAATAAAT
CTCTGGAACAGATTTGGAATCACACGACCTGGATGGAGTGGGACAGAGAAATTAACAATTACACAAGCTT
AATACACTCCTTAATTGAAGAATCGCAAAACCAGCAAGAAAAGAATGAACAAGAATTATTGGAATTAGAT
AAATGGGCAAGTTTGTGGAATTGGTTTAACATAACAAATTGGCTGTGGTATATAAAATTATTCATAATGA
TAGTAGGAGGCTTGGTAGGTTTAAGAATAGTTTTTGCTGTACTTTCTATAGTGAATAGAGTTAGGCAGGG
ATATTCACCATTATCGTTTCAGACCCACCTCCCAACCCCGAGGGGACCCGACAGGCCCGAAGGAATAGAA
GAAGAAGGTGGAGAGAGAGACAGAGACAGATCCATTCGATTAGTGAACGGATCTCGACGGTATCGCCGAA
TTCACAAATGGCAGTATTCATCCACAATTTTAAAAGAAAAGGGGGGATTGGGGGGTACAGTGCAGGGGAA
AGAATAGTAGACATAATAGCAACAGACATACAAACTAAAGAATTACAAAAACAAATTACAAAAATTCAAA
ATTTTCGGGTTTATTACAGGGACAGCAGAGATCCAGTTTGGACTAGTCGTGAGGCTCCGGTGCCCGTCAG
TGGGCAGAGCGCACATCGCCCACAGTCCCCGAGAAGTTGGGGGGAGGGGTCGGCAATTGAACCGGTGCCT
AGAGAAGGTGGCGCGGGGTAAACTGGGAAAGTGATGTCGTGTACTGGCTCCGCCTTTTTCCCGAGGGTGG
GGGAGAACCGTATATAAGTGCAGTAGTCGCCGTGAACGTTCTTTTTCGCAACGGGTTTGCCGCCAGAACA
CAGGTAAGTGCCGTGTGTGGTTCCCGCGGGCCTGGCCTCTTTACGGGTTATGGCCCTTGCGTGCCTTGAA
TTACTTCCACGCCCCTGGCTGCAGTACGTGATTCTTGATCCCGAGCTTCGGGTTGGAAGTGGGTGGGAGA
GTTCGAGGCCTTGCGCTTAAGGAGCCCCTTCGCCTCGTGCTTGAGTTGAGGCCTGGCCTGGGCGCTGGGG
CCGCCGCGTGCGAATCTGGTGGCACCTTCGCGCCTGTCTCGCTGCTTTCGATAAGTCTCTAGCCATTTAA
AATTTTTGATGACCTGCTGCGACGCTTTTTTTCTGGCAAGATAGTCTTGTAAATGCGGGCCAAGATCTGC
ACACTGGTATTTCGGTTTTTGGGGCCGCGGGCGGCGACGGGGCCCGTGCGTCCCAGCGCACATGTTCGGC
GAGGCGGGGCCTGCGAGCGCGGCCACCGAGAATCGGACGGGGGTAGTCTCAAGCTGGCCGGCCTGCTCTG
GTGCCTGGCCTCGCGCCGCCGTGTATCGCCCCGCCCTGGGCGGCAAGGCTGGCCCGGTCGGCACCAGTTG
CGTGAGCGGAAAGATGGCCGCTTCCCGGCCCTGCTGCAGGGAGCTCAAAATGGAGGACGCGGCGCTCGGG
AGAGCGGGCGGGTGAGTCACCCACACAAAGGAAAAGGGCCTTTCCGTCCTCAGCCGTCGCTTCATGTGAC
TCCACGGAGTACCGGGCGCCGTCCAGGCACCTCGATTAGTTCTCGAGCTTTTGGAGTACGTCGTCTTTAG
GTTGGGGGGAGGGGTTTTATGCGATGGAGTTTCCCCACACTGAGTGGGTGGAGACTGAAGTTAGGCCAGC
TTGGCACTTGATGTAATTCTCCTTGGAATTTGCCCTTTTTGAGTTTGGATCTTGGTTCATTCTCAAGCCT
CAGACAGTGGTTCAAAGTTTTTTTCTTCCATTTCAGGTGTCGTGAAGCGGCCGCATGGGGCTGGGCCCGG
TCTTCCTGCTTCTGGCTGGCATCTTCCCTTTTGCACCTCCGGGAGCTGCTGCTGAGCCCCACAGTCTTCG
TTATAACCTCACGGTGCTGTCCTGGGATGGATCTGTGCAGTCAGGGTTTCTTGCTGAGGTACATCTGGAT
GGTCAGCCCTTCCTGCGCTATGACAGGCAGAAATGCAGGGCAAAGCCCCAGGGACAGTGGGCAGAAGATG
TCCTGGGAAATAAGACATGGGACAGAGAGACCAGGGACTTGACAGGGAACGGAAAGGACCTCAGGATGAC
CCTGGCTCATATCAAGGACCAGAAAGAAGGCTTGCATTCCCTCCAGGAGATTAGGGTCTGTGAGATCCAT
GAAGACAACAGCACCAGGAGCTCCCAGCATTTCTACTACGATGGGGAGCTCTTCCTCTCCCAAAACGTGG
AGACTGAGGAATGGACAGTGCCCCAGTCCTCCAGAGCTCAGACCTTGGCCATGAACGTCAGGAATTTCTT
GAAGGAAGATGCCATGAAGACCAAGACACACTATCACGCTATGCATGCAGACTGCCTGCAGGAACTACGG
CGATATCTAGAATCCAGCGTAGTCCTGAGGAGAACAGTGCCCCCCATGGTGAATGTCACCCGCAGCGAGG
CCTCAGAGGGCAACATCACCGTGACATGCAGGGCTTCCAGCTTCTATCCCCGGAATATCACACTGACCTG
GCGTCAGGATGGGGTATCTTTGAGCCACGACACCCAGCAGTGGGGGGATGTCCTGCCTGATGGGAATGGA
ACCTACCAGACCTGGGTGGCCACCAGGATTTGCCAAGGAGAGGAGCAGAGGTTCACCTGCTACATGGAAC
ACAGCGGGAATCACAGCACTCACCCTGTGCCCTCTGGGAAAGTGCTGGTGCTTCAGAGTCATTGGCAGAC
ATTCCATGTTTCTGCTGTTGCTGCTGCTGCTGCTGCTATTTTTGTTATTATTATTTTCTATGTCCGTTGT
TGTAAGAAGAAAACATCAGCTGCAGAGGGTCCAGAGCTCGTGAGCCTGCAGGTCCTGGATCAACACCCAG
TTGGGACGAGTGACCACAGGGATGCCACACAGCTCGGATTTCAGCCTCTGATGTCAGCTCTTGGGTCCAC
TGGCTCCACTGAGGGCGCCTAGGGATCCCTCCCCCCCCCCTAACGTTACTGGCCGAAGCCGCTTGGAATA
AGGCCGGTGTGCGTTTGTCTATATGTTATTTTCCACCATATTGCCGTCTTTTGGCAATGTGAGGGCCCGG
AAACCTGGCCCTGTCTTCTTGACGAGCATTCCTAGGGGTCTTTCCCCTCTCGCCAAAGGAATGCAAGGTC
TGTTGAATGTCGTGAAGGAAGCAGTTCCTCTGGAAGCTTCTTGAAGACAAACAACGTCTGTAGCGACCCT
TTGCAGGCAGCGGAACCCCCCACCTGGCGACAGGTGCCTCTGCGGCCAAAAGCCACGTGTATAAGATACA
CCTGCAAAGGCGGCACAACCCCAGTGCCACGTTGTGAGTTGGATAGTTGTGGAAAGAGTCAAATGGCTCT
CCTCAAGCGTATTCAACAAGGGGCTGAAGGATGCCCAGAAGGTACCCCATTGTATGGGATCTGATCTGGG
GCCTCGGTGCACATGCTTTACATGTGTTTAGTCGAGGTTAAAAAAACGTCTAGGCCCCCCGAACCACGGG
GACGTGGTTTTCCTTTGAAAAACACGATGATAATATGGCCACACATATGGCCCAGTCCAAGCACGGCCTG
ACCAAGGAGATGACCATGAAGTACCGCATGGAGGGCTGCGTGGACGGCCACAAGTTCGTGATCACCGGCG
AGGGCATCGGCTACCCCTTCAAGGGCAAGCAGGCCATCAACCTGTGCGTGGTGGAGGGCGGCCCCTTGCC
CTTCGCCGAGGACATCTTGTCCGCCGCCTTCATGTACGGCAACCGCGTGTTCACCGAGTACCCCCAGGAC
ATCGTCGACTACTTCAAGAACTCCTGCCCCGCCGGCTACACCTGGGACCGCTCCTTCCTGTTCGAGGACG
GCGCCGTGTGCATCTGCAACGCCGACATCACCGTGAGCGTGGAGGAGAACTGCATGTACCACGAGTCCAA
GTTCTACGGCGTGAACTTCCCCGCCGACGGCCCCGTGATGAAGAAGATGACCGACAACTGGGAGCCCTCC
TGCGAGAAGATCATCCCCGTGCCCAAGCAGGGCATCTTGAAGGGCGACGTGAGCATGTACCTGCTGCTGA
AGGACGGTGGCCGCTTGCGCTGCCAGTTCGACACCGTGTACAAGGCCAAGTCCGTGCCCCGCAAGATGCC
CGACTGGCACTTCATCCAGCACAAGCTGACCCGCGAGGACCGCAGCGACGCCAAGAACCAGAAGTGGCAC
CTGACCGAGCACGCCATCGCCTCCGGCTCCGCCTTGCCCTGAATCGATAGATCCTAATCAACCTCTGGAT
TACAAAATTTGTGAAAGATTGACTGGTATTCTTAACTATGTTGCTCCTTTTACGCTATGTGGATACGCTG
CTTTAATGCCTTTGTATCATGCTATTGCTTCCCGTATGGCTTTCATTTTCTCCTCCTTGTATAAATCCTG
GTTGCTGTCTCTTTATGAGGAGTTGTGGCCCGTTGTCAGGCAACGTGGCGTGGTGTGCACTGTGTTTGCT
GACGCAACCCCCACTGGTTGGGGCATTGCCACCACCTGTCAGCTCCTTTCCGGGACTTTCGCTTTCCCCC
TCCCTATTGCCACGGCGGAACTCATCGCCGCCTGCCTTGCCCGCTGCTGGACAGGGGCTCGGCTGTTGGG
CACTGACAATTCCGTGGTGTTGTCGGGGAAATCATCGTCCTTTCCTTGGCTGCTCGCCTGTGTTGCCACC
TGGATTCTGCGCGGGACGTCCTTCTGCTACGTCCCTTCGGCCCTCAATCCAGCGGACCTTCCTTCCCGCG
GCCTGCTGCCGGCTCTGCGGCCTCTTCCGCGTCTTCGCCTTCGCCCTCAGACGAGTCGGATCTCCCTTTG
GGCCGCCTCCCCGCCTGAGATCCTTTAAGACCAATGACTTACAAGGCAGCTGTAGATCTTAGCCACTTTT
TAAAAGAAAAGGGGGGACTGGAAGGGCTAATTCACTCCCAACGAAGACAAGATCTGCTTTTTGCTTGTAC
TGGGTCTCTCTGGTTAGACCAGATCTGAGCCTGGGAGCTCTCTGGCTAACTAGGGAACCCACTGCTTAAG
CCTCAATAAAGCTTGCCTTGAGTGCTTCAAGTAGTGTGTGCCCGTCTGTTGTGTGACTCTGGTAACTAGA
GATCCCTCAGACCCTTTTAGTCAGTGTGGAAAATCTCTAGCAGTAGTAGTTCATGTCATCTTATTATTCA
GTATTTATAACTTGCAAAGAAATGAATATCAGAGAGTGAGAGGCCCGGGTTAATTAAGGAAAGGGCTAGA
TCATTCTTGAAGACGAAAGGGCCTCGTGATACGCCTATTTTTATAGGTTAATGTCATGATAATAATGGTT
TCTTAGACGTCAGGTGGCACTTTTCGGGGAAATGTGCGCGGAACCCCTATTTGTTTATTTTTCTAAATAC
ATTCAAATATGTATCCGCTCATGAGACAATAACCCTGATAAATGCTTCAATAATATTGAAAAAGGAAGAG
TATGAGTATTCAACATTTCCGTGTCGCCCTTATTCCCTTTTTTGCGGCATTTTGCCTTCCTGTTTTTGCT
CACCCAGAAACGCTGGTGAAAGTAAAAGATGCTGAAGATCAGTTGGGTGCACGAGTGGGTTACATCGAAC
TGGATCTCAACAGCGGTAAGATCCTTGAGAGTTTTCGCCCCGAAGAACGTTTTCCAATGATGAGCACTTT
TAAAGTTCTGCTATGTGGCGCGGTATTATCCCGTGTTGACGCCGGGCAAGAGCAACTCGGTCGCCGCATA
CACTATTCTCAGAATGACTTGGTTGAGTACTCACCAGTCACAGAAAAGCATCTTACGGATGGCATGACAG
TAAGAGAATTATGCAGTGCTGCCATAACCATGAGTGATAACACTGCGGCCAACTTACTTCTGACAACGAT
CGGAGGACCGAAGGAGCTAACCGCTTTTTTGCACAACATGGGGGATCATGTAACTCGCCTTGATCGTTGG
GAACCGGAGCTGAATGAAGCCATACCAAACGACGAGCGTGACACCACGATGCCTGTAGCAATGGCAACAA
CGTTGCGCAAACTATTAACTGGCGAACTACTTACTCTAGCTTCCCGGCAACAATTAATAGACTGGATGGA
GGCGGATAAAGTTGCAGGACCACTTCTGCGCTCGGCCCTTCCGGCTGGCTGGTTTATTGCTGATAAATCT
GGAGCCGGTGAGCGTGGGTCTCGCGGTATCATTGCAGCACTGGGGCCAGATGGTAAGCCCTCCCGTATCG
TAGTTATCTACACGACGGGGAGTCAGGCAACTATGGATGAACGAAATAGACAGATCGCTGAGATAGGTGC
CTCACTGATTAAGCATTGGTAACTGTCAGACCAAGTTTACTCATATATACTTTAGATTGATTTAAAACTT
CATTTTTAATTTAAAAGGATCTAGGTGAAGATCCTTTTTGATAATCTCATGACCAAAATCCCTTAACGTG
AGTTTTCGTTCCACTGAGCGTCAGACCCCGTAGAAAAGATCAAAGGATCTTCTTGAGATCCTTTTTTTCT
GCGCGTAATCTGCTGCTTGCAAACAAAAAAACCACCGCTACCAGCGGTGGTTTGTTTGCCGGATCAAGAG
CTACCAACTCTTTTTCCGAAGGTAACTGGCTTCAGCAGAGCGCAGATACCAAATACTGTTCTTCTAGTGT
AGCCGTAGTTAGGCCACCACTTCAAGAACTCTGTAGCACCGCCTACATACCTCGCTCTGCTAATCCTGTT
ACCAGTGGCTGCTGCCAGTGGCGATAAGTCGTGTCTTACCGGGTTGGACTCAAGACGATAGTTACCGGAT
AAGGCGCAGCGGTCGGGCTGAACGGGGGGTTCGTGCACACAGCCCAGCTTGGAGCGAACGACCTACACCG
AACTGAGATACCTACAGCGTGAGCTATGAGAAAGCGCCACGCTTCCCGAAGGGAGAAAGGCGGACAGGTA
TCCGGTAAGCGGCAGGGTCGGAACAGGAGAGCGCACGAGGGAGCTTCCAGGGGGAAACGCCTGGTATCTT
TATAGTCCTGTCGGGTTTCGCCACCTCTGACTTGAGCGTCGATTTTTGTGATGCTCGTCAGGGGGGCGGA
GCCTATGGAAAAACGCCAGCAACGCGGCCTTTTTACGGTTCCTGGCCTTTTGCTGGCCTTTTGCTCACAT
GTTCTTTCCTGCGTTATCCCCTGATTCTGTGGATAACCGTATTACCGCCTTTGAGTGAGCTGATACCGCT
CGCCGCAGCCGAACGACCGAGCGCAGCGAGTCAGTGAGCGAGGAAGCGGAAGAGCGCCCAATACGCAAAC
CGCCTCTCCCCGCGCGTTGGCCGATTCATTAATGCAGCAAGCTCATGGCTGACTAATTTTTTTTATTTAT
GCAGAGGCCGAGGCCGCCTCGGCCTCTGAGCTATTCCAGAAGTAGTGAGGAGGCTTTTTTGGAGGCCTAG
GCTTTTGCAAAAAGCTCCCCGTGGCACGACAGGTTTCCCGACTGGAAAGCGGGCAGTGAGCGCAACGCAA
TTAATGTGAGTTAGCTCACTCATTAGGCACCCCAGGCTTTACACTTTATGCTTCCGGCTCGTATGTTGTG
TGGAATTGTGAGCGGATAACAATTTCACACAGGAAACAGCTATGACATGATTACGAATTTCACAAATAAA
GCATTTTTTTCACTGCATTCTAGTTGTGGTTTGTCCAAACTCATCAATGTATCTTATCATGTCTGGATCA
ACTGGATAACTCAAGCTAACCAAAATCATCCCAAACTTCCCACCCCATACCCTATTACCACTGCCAATTA
CCTGTGGTTTCATTTACTCTAAACCTGTGATTCCTCTGAATTATTTTCATTTTAAAGAAATTGTATTTGT
TAAATATGTACTACAAACTTAGTAGT
