Features (pLannotate 1.2.2; 24 found; start..end, strand, type, name):
    204..666     +  misc_feature   IRES: internal ribosome entry site (IRES) of the encephalomyocarditis virus (EMCV)
    680..1375    +  CDS            ZsGreen1: Zoanthus green fluorescent protein mammalian codon-optimized
   1389..1977    +  misc_feature   WPRE: woodchuck hepatitis virus posttranscriptional regulatory element
   1985..2050    +  CDS            nef (fragment): NEF_HV1Z2 - Experimental evidence at protein level: Swiss-Prot protein existence level 1. Extracellular Nef protein targets CD4(+) T-lymphocytes for apoptosis by interacting with CXCR4 surface receptors. From Human immunodeficiency virus type 1 group M subtype D (isolate Z2/CDC-Z34) (HIV-1).
   2052..2285    +  LTR            3' LTR (ΔU3): self-inactivating 3' long terminal repeat (LTR) from HIV-1
   2490..2594    +  promoter       AmpR promoter: bla
   2595..3455    +  CDS            AmpR: β-lactamase; bla; confers resistance to ampicillin, carbenicillin, and related antibiotics
   3626..4214    +  rep_origin     ori: high-copy-number ColE1/pMB1/pBR322/pUC origin of replication
   4397..4451    +  CDS            lacI (fragment): lac repressor; lacI; The lac repressor binds to the lac operator to inhibit transcription in E. coli. This inhibition can be relieved by adding lactose or isopropyl-β-D-thiogalactopyranoside (IPTG).
   4457..4550    +  rep_origin     SV40 ori (fragment): SV40 origin of replication
   4575..4612    +  CDS            lacI (fragment): lac repressor; lacI; The lac repressor binds to the lac operator to inhibit transcription in E. coli. This inhibition can be relieved by adding lactose or isopropyl-β-D-thiogalactopyranoside (IPTG).
   4625..4646    +  protein_bind   CAP binding site: CAP binding activates transcription in the presence of cAMP. E. coli catabolite activator protein
   4661..4691    +  promoter       lac promoter: promoter for the E. coli lac operon
   4699..4715    +  protein_bind   lac operator: The lac repressor binds to the lac operator to inhibit transcription in E. coli. This inhibition can be relieved by adding lactose or isopropyl-β-D-thiogalactopyranoside (IPTG). lac repressor encoded by lacI
   4749..4832    +  polyA_signal   SV40 poly(A) signal (fragment): SV40 polyadenylation signal
   4999..5328    +  CDS            nef (fragment): NEF_HV1BR - Experimental evidence at protein level: Swiss-Prot protein existence level 1. Extracellular Nef protein targets CD4(+) T-lymphocytes for apoptosis by interacting with CXCR4 surface receptors (PubMed:14990729). From Human immunodeficiency virus type 1 group M subtype B (isolate BRU/LAI) (HIV-1).
   5376..5633    +  LTR            5' LTR (truncated): truncated 5' long terminal repeat (LTR) from HIV-1
   5680..5805    +  misc_feature   HIV-1 Ψ: packaging signal of human immunodeficiency virus type 1
   5789..6127    +  CDS            HIV-1 gag (fragment): gag protein from human immunodeficiency virus 1; gag
   6302..6535    +  misc_feature   RRE: The Rev response element (RRE) of HIV-1 allows for Rev-dependent mRNA export from the nucleus to the cytoplasm.
   6912..7012    +  CDS            Rev (fragment): human immunodeficiency virus 1 (HIV-1) Rev protein; rev; enhances nuclear export of unspliced and incompletely spliced viral mRNAs
   7057..7174    +  misc_feature   cPPT/CTS: central polypurine tract and central termination sequence of HIV-1
   7222..8400    +  promoter       EF-1α promoter: strong constitutive promoter for human elongation factor EF-1α
   8410..92      +  CDS            MICA (across the origin): MICA_HUMAN - Also known as PERB11.1 From Homo sapiens (Human).
>Addgene plasmid #114007 | pHAGE-EF1a MICA*009-IRES-ZsGreen | addgene full sequence | sequence record 217991 | Addgene NGS Result
CAGTTGGGACGAGTGACCACAGGGATGCCACACAGCTCGGATTTCAGCCTCTGATGTCAGCTCTTGGGTC
CACTGGCTCCACTGAGGGCGCCTAGGGATCCCTCCCCCCCCCCTAACGTTACTGGCCGAAGCCGCTTGGA
ATAAGGCCGGTGTGCGTTTGTCTATATGTTATTTTCCACCATATTGCCGTCTTTTGGCAATGTGAGGGCC
CGGAAACCTGGCCCTGTCTTCTTGACGAGCATTCCTAGGGGTCTTTCCCCTCTCGCCAAAGGAATGCAAG
GTCTGTTGAATGTCGTGAAGGAAGCAGTTCCTCTGGAAGCTTCTTGAAGACAAACAACGTCTGTAGCGAC
CCTTTGCAGGCAGCGGAACCCCCCACCTGGCGACAGGTGCCTCTGCGGCCAAAAGCCACGTGTATAAGAT
ACACCTGCAAAGGCGGCACAACCCCAGTGCCACGTTGTGAGTTGGATAGTTGTGGAAAGAGTCAAATGGC
TCTCCTCAAGCGTATTCAACAAGGGGCTGAAGGATGCCCAGAAGGTACCCCATTGTATGGGATCTGATCT
GGGGCCTCGGTGCACATGCTTTACATGTGTTTAGTCGAGGTTAAAAAAACGTCTAGGCCCCCCGAACCAC
GGGGACGTGGTTTTCCTTTGAAAAACACGATGATAATATGGCCACACATATGGCCCAGTCCAAGCACGGC
CTGACCAAGGAGATGACCATGAAGTACCGCATGGAGGGCTGCGTGGACGGCCACAAGTTCGTGATCACCG
GCGAGGGCATCGGCTACCCCTTCAAGGGCAAGCAGGCCATCAACCTGTGCGTGGTGGAGGGCGGCCCCTT
GCCCTTCGCCGAGGACATCTTGTCCGCCGCCTTCATGTACGGCAACCGCGTGTTCACCGAGTACCCCCAG
GACATCGTCGACTACTTCAAGAACTCCTGCCCCGCCGGCTACACCTGGGACCGCTCCTTCCTGTTCGAGG
ACGGCGCCGTGTGCATCTGCAACGCCGACATCACCGTGAGCGTGGAGGAGAACTGCATGTACCACGAGTC
CAAGTTCTACGGCGTGAACTTCCCCGCCGACGGCCCCGTGATGAAGAAGATGACCGACAACTGGGAGCCC
TCCTGCGAGAAGATCATCCCCGTGCCCAAGCAGGGCATCTTGAAGGGCGACGTGAGCATGTACCTGCTGC
TGAAGGACGGTGGCCGCTTGCGCTGCCAGTTCGACACCGTGTACAAGGCCAAGTCCGTGCCCCGCAAGAT
GCCCGACTGGCACTTCATCCAGCACAAGCTGACCCGCGAGGACCGCAGCGACGCCAAGAACCAGAAGTGG
CACCTGACCGAGCACGCCATCGCCTCCGGCTCCGCCTTGCCCTGAATCGATAGATCCTAATCAACCTCTG
GATTACAAAATTTGTGAAAGATTGACTGGTATTCTTAACTATGTTGCTCCTTTTACGCTATGTGGATACG
CTGCTTTAATGCCTTTGTATCATGCTATTGCTTCCCGTATGGCTTTCATTTTCTCCTCCTTGTATAAATC
CTGGTTGCTGTCTCTTTATGAGGAGTTGTGGCCCGTTGTCAGGCAACGTGGCGTGGTGTGCACTGTGTTT
GCTGACGCAACCCCCACTGGTTGGGGCATTGCCACCACCTGTCAGCTCCTTTCCGGGACTTTCGCTTTCC
CCCTCCCTATTGCCACGGCGGAACTCATCGCCGCCTGCCTTGCCCGCTGCTGGACAGGGGCTCGGCTGTT
GGGCACTGACAATTCCGTGGTGTTGTCGGGGAAATCATCGTCCTTTCCTTGGCTGCTCGCCTGTGTTGCC
ACCTGGATTCTGCGCGGGACGTCCTTCTGCTACGTCCCTTCGGCCCTCAATCCAGCGGACCTTCCTTCCC
GCGGCCTGCTGCCGGCTCTGCGGCCTCTTCCGCGTCTTCGCCTTCGCCCTCAGACGAGTCGGATCTCCCT
TTGGGCCGCCTCCCCGCCTGAGATCCTTTAAGACCAATGACTTACAAGGCAGCTGTAGATCTTAGCCACT
TTTTAAAAGAAAAGGGGGGACTGGAAGGGCTAATTCACTCCCAACGAAGACAAGATCTGCTTTTTGCTTG
TACTGGGTCTCTCTGGTTAGACCAGATCTGAGCCTGGGAGCTCTCTGGCTAACTAGGGAACCCACTGCTT
AAGCCTCAATAAAGCTTGCCTTGAGTGCTTCAAGTAGTGTGTGCCCGTCTGTTGTGTGACTCTGGTAACT
AGAGATCCCTCAGACCCTTTTAGTCAGTGTGGAAAATCTCTAGCAGTAGTAGTTCATGTCATCTTATTAT
TCAGTATTTATAACTTGCAAAGAAATGAATATCAGAGAGTGAGAGGCCCGGGTTAATTAAGGAAAGGGCT
AGATCATTCTTGAAGACGAAAGGGCCTCGTGATACGCCTATTTTTATAGGTTAATGTCATGATAATAATG
GTTTCTTAGACGTCAGGTGGCACTTTTCGGGGAAATGTGCGCGGAACCCCTATTTGTTTATTTTTCTAAA
TACATTCAAATATGTATCCGCTCATGAGACAATAACCCTGATAAATGCTTCAATAATATTGAAAAAGGAA
GAGTATGAGTATTCAACATTTCCGTGTCGCCCTTATTCCCTTTTTTGCGGCATTTTGCCTTCCTGTTTTT
GCTCACCCAGAAACGCTGGTGAAAGTAAAAGATGCTGAAGATCAGTTGGGTGCACGAGTGGGTTACATCG
AACTGGATCTCAACAGCGGTAAGATCCTTGAGAGTTTTCGCCCCGAAGAACGTTTTCCAATGATGAGCAC
TTTTAAAGTTCTGCTATGTGGCGCGGTATTATCCCGTGTTGACGCCGGGCAAGAGCAACTCGGTCGCCGC
ATACACTATTCTCAGAATGACTTGGTTGAGTACTCACCAGTCACAGAAAAGCATCTTACGGATGGCATGA
CAGTAAGAGAATTATGCAGTGCTGCCATAACCATGAGTGATAACACTGCGGCCAACTTACTTCTGACAAC
GATCGGAGGACCGAAGGAGCTAACCGCTTTTTTGCACAACATGGGGGATCATGTAACTCGCCTTGATCGT
TGGGAACCGGAGCTGAATGAAGCCATACCAAACGACGAGCGTGACACCACGATGCCTGTAGCAATGGCAA
CAACGTTGCGCAAACTATTAACTGGCGAACTACTTACTCTAGCTTCCCGGCAACAATTAATAGACTGGAT
GGAGGCGGATAAAGTTGCAGGACCACTTCTGCGCTCGGCCCTTCCGGCTGGCTGGTTTATTGCTGATAAA
TCTGGAGCCGGTGAGCGTGGGTCTCGCGGTATCATTGCAGCACTGGGGCCAGATGGTAAGCCCTCCCGTA
TCGTAGTTATCTACACGACGGGGAGTCAGGCAACTATGGATGAACGAAATAGACAGATCGCTGAGATAGG
TGCCTCACTGATTAAGCATTGGTAACTGTCAGACCAAGTTTACTCATATATACTTTAGATTGATTTAAAA
CTTCATTTTTAATTTAAAAGGATCTAGGTGAAGATCCTTTTTGATAATCTCATGACCAAAATCCCTTAAC
GTGAGTTTTCGTTCCACTGAGCGTCAGACCCCGTAGAAAAGATCAAAGGATCTTCTTGAGATCCTTTTTT
TCTGCGCGTAATCTGCTGCTTGCAAACAAAAAAACCACCGCTACCAGCGGTGGTTTGTTTGCCGGATCAA
GAGCTACCAACTCTTTTTCCGAAGGTAACTGGCTTCAGCAGAGCGCAGATACCAAATACTGTTCTTCTAG
TGTAGCCGTAGTTAGGCCACCACTTCAAGAACTCTGTAGCACCGCCTACATACCTCGCTCTGCTAATCCT
GTTACCAGTGGCTGCTGCCAGTGGCGATAAGTCGTGTCTTACCGGGTTGGACTCAAGACGATAGTTACCG
GATAAGGCGCAGCGGTCGGGCTGAACGGGGGGTTCGTGCACACAGCCCAGCTTGGAGCGAACGACCTACA
CCGAACTGAGATACCTACAGCGTGAGCTATGAGAAAGCGCCACGCTTCCCGAAGGGAGAAAGGCGGACAG
GTATCCGGTAAGCGGCAGGGTCGGAACAGGAGAGCGCACGAGGGAGCTTCCAGGGGGAAACGCCTGGTAT
CTTTATAGTCCTGTCGGGTTTCGCCACCTCTGACTTGAGCGTCGATTTTTGTGATGCTCGTCAGGGGGGC
GGAGCCTATGGAAAAACGCCAGCAACGCGGCCTTTTTACGGTTCCTGGCCTTTTGCTGGCCTTTTGCTCA
CATGTTCTTTCCTGCGTTATCCCCTGATTCTGTGGATAACCGTATTACCGCCTTTGAGTGAGCTGATACC
GCTCGCCGCAGCCGAACGACCGAGCGCAGCGAGTCAGTGAGCGAGGAAGCGGAAGAGCGCCCAATACGCA
AACCGCCTCTCCCCGCGCGTTGGCCGATTCATTAATGCAGCAAGCTCATGGCTGACTAATTTTTTTTATT
TATGCAGAGGCCGAGGCCGCCTCGGCCTCTGAGCTATTCCAGAAGTAGTGAGGAGGCTTTTTTGGAGGCC
TAGGCTTTTGCAAAAAGCTCCCCGTGGCACGACAGGTTTCCCGACTGGAAAGCGGGCAGTGAGCGCAACG
CAATTAATGTGAGTTAGCTCACTCATTAGGCACCCCAGGCTTTACACTTTATGCTTCCGGCTCGTATGTT
GTGTGGAATTGTGAGCGGATAACAATTTCACACAGGAAACAGCTATGACATGATTACGAATTTCACAAAT
AAAGCATTTTTTTCACTGCATTCTAGTTGTGGTTTGTCCAAACTCATCAATGTATCTTATCATGTCTGGA
TCAACTGGATAACTCAAGCTAACCAAAATCATCCCAAACTTCCCACCCCATACCCTATTACCACTGCCAA
TTACCTGTGGTTTCATTTACTCTAAACCTGTGATTCCTCTGAATTATTTTCATTTTAAAGAAATTGTATT
TGTTAAATATGTACTACAAACTTAGTAGTTGGAAGGGCTAATTCACTCCCAAAGAAGACAAGATATCCTT
GATCTGTGGATCTACCACACACAAGGCTACTTCCCTGATTAGCAGAACTACACACCAGGGCCAGGGGTCA
GATATCCACTGACCTTTGGATGGTGCTACAAGCTAGTACCAGTTGAGCCAGATAAGGTAGAAGAGGCCAA
TAAAGGAGAGAACACCAGCTTGTTACACCCTGTGAGCCTGCATGGGATGGATGACCCGGAGAGAGAAGTG
TTAGAGTGGAGGTTTGACAGCCGCCTAGCATTTCATCACGTGGCCCGAGAGCTGCATCCGGAGTACTTCA
AGAACTGCTGATATCGAGCTTGCTACAAGGGACTTTCCGCTGGGGACTTTCCAGGGAGGCGTGGCCTGGG
CGGGACTGGGGAGTGGCGAGCCCTCAGATCCTGCATATAAGCAGCTGCTTTTTGCCTGTACTGGGTCTCT
CTGGTTAGACCAGATCTGAGCCTGGGAGCTCTCTGGCTAACTAGGGAACCCACTGCTTAAGCCTCAATAA
AGCTTGCCTTGAGTGCTTCAAGTAGTGTGTGCCCGTCTGTTGTGTGACTCTGGTAACTAGAGATCCCTCA
GACCCTTTTAGTCAGTGTGGAAAATCTCTAGCAGTGGCGCCCGAACAGGGACTTGAAAGCGAAAGGGAAA
CCAGAGGAGCTCTCTCGACGCAGGACTCGGCTTGCTGAAGCGCGCACGGCAAGAGGCGAGGGGCGGCGAC
TGGTGAGTACGCCAAAAATTTTGACTAGCGGAGGCTAGAAGGAGAGAGATGGGTGCGAGAGCGTCAGTAT
TAAGCGGGGGAGAATTAGATCGCGATGGGAAAAAATTCGGTTAAGGCCAGGGGGAAAGAAAAAATATAAA
TTAAAACATATAGTATGGGCAAGCAGGGAGCTAGAACGATTCGCAGTTAATCCTGGCCTGTTAGAAACAT
CAGAAGGCTGTAGACAAATACTGGGACAGCTACAACCATCCCTTCAGACAGGATCAGAAGAACTTAGATC
ATTATATAATACAGTAGCAACCCTCTATTGTGTGCATCAAAGGATAGAGATAAAAGACACCAAGGAAGCT
TTAGACAAGATAGAGGAAGAGCAAAACAAAAGTAAGACCACCGCACAGCAAGCGGCCGGCCGCTGATCTT
CAGACCTGGAGGAGGAGATATGAGGGACAATTGGAGAAGTGAATTATATAAATATAAAGTAGTAAAAATT
GAACCATTAGGAGTAGCACCCACCAAGGCAAAGAGAAGAGTGGTGCAGAGAGAAAAAAGAGCAGTGGGAA
TAGGAGCTTTGTTCCTTGGGTTCTTGGGAGCAGCAGGAAGCACTATGGGCGCAGCGTCAATGACGCTGAC
GGTACAGGCCAGACAATTATTGTCTGGTATAGTGCAGCAGCAGAACAATTTGCTGAGGGCTATTGAGGCG
CAACAGCATCTGTTGCAACTCACAGTCTGGGGCATCAAGCAGCTCCAGGCAAGAATCCTGGCTGTGGAAA
GATACCTAAAGGATCAACAGCTCCTGGGGATTTGGGGTTGCTCTGGAAAACTCATTTGCACCACTGCTGT
GCCTTGGAATGCTAGTTGGAGTAATAAATCTCTGGAACAGATTTGGAATCACACGACCTGGATGGAGTGG
GACAGAGAAATTAACAATTACACAAGCTTAATACACTCCTTAATTGAAGAATCGCAAAACCAGCAAGAAA
AGAATGAACAAGAATTATTGGAATTAGATAAATGGGCAAGTTTGTGGAATTGGTTTAACATAACAAATTG
GCTGTGGTATATAAAATTATTCATAATGATAGTAGGAGGCTTGGTAGGTTTAAGAATAGTTTTTGCTGTA
CTTTCTATAGTGAATAGAGTTAGGCAGGGATATTCACCATTATCGTTTCAGACCCACCTCCCAACCCCGA
GGGGACCCGACAGGCCCGAAGGAATAGAAGAAGAAGGTGGAGAGAGAGACAGAGACAGATCCATTCGATT
AGTGAACGGATCTCGACGGTATCGCCGAATTCACAAATGGCAGTATTCATCCACAATTTTAAAAGAAAAG
GGGGGATTGGGGGGTACAGTGCAGGGGAAAGAATAGTAGACATAATAGCAACAGACATACAAACTAAAGA
ATTACAAAAACAAATTACAAAAATTCAAAATTTTCGGGTTTATTACAGGGACAGCAGAGATCCAGTTTGG
ACTAGTCGTGAGGCTCCGGTGCCCGTCAGTGGGCAGAGCGCACATCGCCCACAGTCCCCGAGAAGTTGGG
GGGAGGGGTCGGCAATTGAACCGGTGCCTAGAGAAGGTGGCGCGGGGTAAACTGGGAAAGTGATGTCGTG
TACTGGCTCCGCCTTTTTCCCGAGGGTGGGGGAGAACCGTATATAAGTGCAGTAGTCGCCGTGAACGTTC
TTTTTCGCAACGGGTTTGCCGCCAGAACACAGGTAAGTGCCGTGTGTGGTTCCCGCGGGCCTGGCCTCTT
TACGGGTTATGGCCCTTGCGTGCCTTGAATTACTTCCACCTGGCTGCAGTACGTGATTCTTGATCCCGAG
CTTCGGGTTGGAAGTGGGTGGGAGAGTTCGAGGCCTTGCGCTTAAGGAGCCCCTTCGCCTCGTGCTTGAG
TTGAGGCCTGGCCTGGGCGCTGGGGCCGCCGCGTGCGAATCTGGTGGCACCTTCGCGCCTGTCTCGCTGC
TTTCGATAAGTCTCTAGCCATTTAAAATTTTTGATGACCTGCTGCGACGCTTTTTTTCTGGCAAGATAGT
CTTGTAAATGCGGGCCAAGATCTGCACACTGGTATTTCGGTTTTTGGGGCCGCGGGCGGCGACGGGGCCC
GTGCGTCCCAGCGCACATGTTCGGCGAGGCGGGGCCTGCGAGCGCGGCCACCGAGAATCGGACGGGGGTA
GTCTCAAGCTGGCCGGCCTGCTCTGGTGCCTGGCCTCGCGCCGCCGTGTATCGCCCCGCCCTGGGCGGCA
AGGCTGGCCCGGTCGGCACCAGTTGCGTGAGCGGAAAGATGGCCGCTTCCCGGCCCTGCTGCAGGGAGCT
CAAAATGGAGGACGCGGCGCTCGGGAGAGCGGGCGGGTGAGTCACCCACACAAAGGAAAAGGGCCTTTCC
GTCCTCAGCCGTCGCTTCATGTGACTCCACGGAGTACCGGGCGCCGTCCAGGCACCTCGATTAGTTCTCG
AGCTTTTGGAGTACGTCGTCTTTAGGTTGGGGGGAGGGGTTTTATGCGATGGAGTTTCCCCACACTGAGT
GGGTGGAGACTGAAGTTAGGCCAGCTTGGCACTTGATGTAATTCTCCTTGGAATTTGCCCTTTTTGAGTT
TGGATCTTGGTTCATTCTCAAGCCTCAGACAGTGGTTCAAAGTTTTTTTCTTCCATTTCAGGTGTCGTGA
AGCGGCCGCATGGGGCTGGGCCCGGTCTTCCTGCTTCTGGCTGGCATCTTCCCTTTTGCACCTCCGGGAG
CTGCTGCTGAGCCCCACAGTCTTCGTTATAACCTCACGGTGCTGTCCTGGGATGGATCTGTGCAGTCAGG
GTTTCTTGCTGAGGTACATCTGGATGGTCAGCCCTTCCTGCGCTATGACAGGCAGAAATGCAGGGCAAAG
CCCCAGGGACAGTGGGCAGAAGATGTCCTGGGAAATAAGACATGGGACAGAGAGACCAGGGACTTGACAG
GGAACGGAAAGGACCTCAGGATGACCCTGGCTCATATCAAGGACCAGAAAGAAGGCTTGCATTCCCTCCA
GGAGATTAGGGTCTGTGAGATCCATGAAGACAACAGCACCAGGAGCTCCCAGCATTTCTACTACGATGGG
GAGCTCTTCCTCTCCCAAAACGTGGAGACTGAGGAATGGACAGTGCCCCAGTCCTCCAGAGCTCAGACCT
TGGCCATGAACGTCAGGAATTTCTTGAAGGAAGATGCCATGAAGACCAAGACACACTATCACGCTATGCA
TGCAGACTGCCTGCAGGAACTACGGCGATATCTAGAATCCAGCGTAGTCCTGAGGAGAACAGTGCCCCCC
ATGGTGAATGTCACCCGCAGCGAGGCCTCAGAGGGCAACATCACCGTGACATGCAGGGCTTCCAGCTTCT
ATCCCCGGAATATCACACTGACCTGGCGTCAGGATGGGGTATCTTTGAGCCACGACACCCAGCAGTGGGG
GGATGTCCTGCCTGATGGGAATGGAACCTACCAGACCTGGGTGGCCACCAGGATTTGCCAAGGAGAGGAG
CAGAGGTTCACCTGCTACATGGAACACAGCGGGAATCACAGCACTCACCCTGTGCCCTCTGGGAAAGTGC
TGGTGCTTCAGAGTCATTGGCAGACATTCCATGTTTCTGCTGTTGCTGCTGCTGCTGCTGCTATTTTTGT
TATTATTATTTTCTATGTCCGTTGTTGTAAGAAGAAAACATCAGCTGCAGAGGGTCCAGAGCTCGTGAGC
CTGCAGGTCCTGGATCAACACC
