>Addgene plasmid #114007 | pHAGE-EF1a MICA*009-IRES-ZsGreen | depositor partial sequence | sequence record 215296 | hMICA*009 gene
ATGGGGCTGGGCCCGGTCTTCCTGCTTCTGGCTGGCATCTTCCCTTTTGCACCTCCGGGAGCTGCTGCTG
AGCCCCACAGTCTTCGTTATAACCTCACGGTGCTGTCCTGGGATGGATCTGTGCAGTCAGGGTTTCTTGC
TGAGGTACATCTGGATGGTCAGCCCTTCCTGCGCTATGACAGGCAGAAATGCAGGGCAAAGCCCCAGGGA
CAGTGGGCAGAAGATGTCCTGGGAAATAAGACATGGGACAGAGAGACCAGGGACTTGACAGGGAACGGAA
AGGACCTCAGGATGACCCTGGCTCATATCAAGGACCAGAAAGAAGGCTTGCATTCCCTCCAGGAGATTAG
GGTCTGTGAGATCCATGAAGACAACAGCACCAGGAGCTCCCAGCATTTCTACTACGATGGGGAGCTCTTC
CTCTCCCAAAACGTGGAGACTGAGGAATGGACAGTGCCCCAGTCCTCCAGAGCTCAGACCTTGGCCATGA
ACGTCAGGAATTTCTTGAAGGAAGATGCCATGAAGACCAAGACACACTATCACGCTATGCATGCAGACTG
CCTGCAGGAACTACGGCGATATCTAGAATCCAGCGTAGTCCTGAGGAGAACAGTGCCCCCCATGGTGAAT
GTCACCCGCAGCGAGGCCTCAGAGGGCAACATCACCGTGACATGCAGGGCTTCCAGCTTCTATCCCCGGA
ATATCACACTGACCTGGCGTCAGGATGGGGTATCTTTGAGCCACGACACCCAGCAGTGGGGGGATGTCCT
GCCTGATGGGAATGGAACCTACCAGACCTGGGTGGCCACCAGGATTTGCCAAGGAGAGGAGCAGAGGTTC
ACCTGCTACATGGAACACAGCGGGAATCACAGCACTCACCCTGTGCCCTCTGGGAAAGTGCTGGTGCTTC
AGAGTCATTGGCAGACATTCCATGTTTCTGCTGTTGCTGCTGCTGCTGCTGCTATTTTTGTTATTATTAT
TTTCTATGTCCGTTGTTGTAAGAAGAAAACATCAGCTGCAGAGGGTCCAGAGCTCGTGAGCCTGCAGGTC
CTGGATCAACACCCAGTTGGGACGAGTGACCACAGGGATGCCACACAGCTCGGATTTCAGCCTCTGATGT
CAGCTCTTGGGTCCACTGGCTCCACTGAGGGCGCCTAG
